Addgene plasmid #133041: SiC-V1
Purpose: SiC-V1 vector with SpCas9 gene and dTomato reporter. sgRNA targeting a gene of interest can be cloned downstream of U6 promoter.
Depositing lab: Sriram Neelamegham. Depositing organization: University at Buffalo (SUNY Buffalo). Publication: Doxycycline-Dependent Self-Inactivation of CRISPR-Cas9 to Temporally Regulate On- and Off-Target Editing. Kelkar A, Zhu Y, Groth T, Stolfa G, Stablewski AB, Singhi N, Nemeth M, Neelamegham S. Mol Ther. 2019 Sep 12. pii: S1525-0016(19)30409-5. doi: 10.1016/j.ymthe.2019.09.006. PubMed 31601489.
Backbone
  Vector backbone: LentiCRISPR v2
  Vector type: Lentiviral, CRISPR
Growth in bacteria
  Bacterial resistance: Ampicillin, 100 μg/mL
  Growth temperature: 37°C
  Growth strain: NEB Stable
  Copy number: High Copy
Gene/Insert
  Gene/Insert name: SpCas9
  gRNA/shRNA sequence: Empty
  Species: Synthetic
  Tag / fusion protein: dTomato
Resource information
  A portion of this plasmid was derived from a plasmid made by: Feng Zhang (Addgene plasmid # 49535), David Schaffer (Addgene plasmid # 42961), and Michael Davidson & Nathan Shaner & Roger Tsien (Addgene plasmid # 54856)
Terms and licenses: Academic/Nonprofit Terms; Industry Terms: Not Available to Industry
How to cite: SiC-V1 was a gift from Sriram Neelamegham (Addgene plasmid # 133041 ; http://n2t.net/addgene:133041 ; RRID:Addgene_133041)
