[The description below was written by a language model from this plasmid's Addgene catalogue record and pLannotate feature annotations shown in this document.]
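Description:
SiC-V1 is a third-generation-style, self-inactivating lentiviral CRISPR vector built on the LentiCRISPR v2 backbone, about 15 kb in the sequenced record. In bacteria it replicates from a high-copy ColE1/pUC origin and is selected with ampicillin through the bla gene. An f1 origin is also present. Outside the viral genome, an SV40/EM7-driven BleoR cassette with an SV40 poly(A) signal remains from the parental backbone. Viral RNA is transcribed from a CMV enhancer/promoter fused to a truncated HIV-1 5' LTR. It carries the Ψ packaging signal with a gag fragment, the RRE for Rev-dependent nuclear export, and the cPPT/CTS. It ends in a ΔU3 3' LTR followed by a bGH poly(A) signal.

The payload has two expression units. A human U6 promoter sits upstream of the S. pyogenes gRNA scaffold, and the two are separated by a roughly 1.9 kb stretch. This stretch is presumably the LentiCRISPR v2-type filler, part of which the annotation software matched to a bacterial deoC sequence. No guide is present as supplied, and a user's sgRNA against a gene of interest is cloned downstream of U6. Downstream, an EF-1α core promoter drives SpCas9, followed by dTomato and a WPRE that enhances transcript expression. The catalogue lists dTomato as a tag or fusion partner. The feature table shows a short gap between the two coding sequences but does not annotate a linker or 2A peptide, so how they are coupled is not stated. The red-orange reporter marks transduced, Cas9-expressing cells. The associated publication concerns doxycycline-dependent self-inactivation of Cas9 to limit on- and off-target editing over time. However, no tetracycline-responsive elements are annotated in this record.
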