Features (pLannotate 1.2.2; 34 found; start..end, strand, type, name):
     31..83      -  misc_feature   bom (fragment): basis of mobility region from pBR322
    238..617     +  enhancer       CMV enhancer: human cytomegalovirus immediate early enhancer
    618..817     +  promoter       CMV promoter: human cytomegalovirus (CMV) immediate early promoter
    835..1015    +  LTR            5' LTR (truncated): truncated 5' long terminal repeat (LTR) from HIV-1
   1062..1187    +  misc_feature   HIV-1 Ψ: packaging signal of human immunodeficiency virus type 1
   1171..1534    +  CDS            HIV-1 gag (fragment): gag protein from human immunodeficiency virus 1; gag
   1680..1913    +  misc_feature   RRE: The Rev response element (RRE) of HIV-1 allows for Rev-dependent mRNA export from the nucleus to the cytoplasm.
   2290..2390    +  CDS            Rev (fragment): human immunodeficiency virus 1 (HIV-1) Rev protein; rev; enhances nuclear export of unspliced and incompletely spliced viral mRNAs
   2440..2557    +  misc_feature   cPPT/CTS: central polypurine tract and central termination sequence of HIV-1
   2608..2848    +  promoter       U6 promoter: RNA polymerase III promoter for human U6 snRNA
   3034..3693    -  CDS            deoC1: DEOC1_STAAN - Also known as dra. Experimental evidence at protein level: Swiss-Prot protein existence level 1. Catalyzes a reversible aldol reaction between acetaldehyde and D-glyceraldehyde 3-phosphate to generate 2-deoxy-D-ribose 5- phosphate. From Staphylococcus aureus (strain N315).
   4738..4813    +  misc_RNA       gRNA scaffold: guide RNA scaffold for the Streptococcus pyogenes CRISPR/Cas9 system
   4831..4849    +  CDS            small t antigen (fragment): SV40 (simian virus 40) small t antigen
   4875..5086    +  promoter       EF-1α core promoter: core promoter for human elongation factor EF-1α
   5111..9214    +  CDS            Cas9: Cas9 (Csn1) endonuclease from the Streptococcus pyogenes Type II CRISPR/Cas system generates RNA-guided double strand breaks in DNA
   9341..10042   +  CDS            dTomato: dTomato is a basic (constitutively fluorescent) orange fluorescent protein published in 2004, derived from Discosoma sp.. It is reported to be a somewhat slowly-maturing dimer with low acid sensitivity.
  10067..10655   +  misc_feature   WPRE: woodchuck hepatitis virus posttranscriptional regulatory element
  10706..10725   +  misc_feature   cPPT/CTS (fragment): central polypurine tract and central termination sequence of HIV-1
  10727..10960   +  LTR            3' LTR (ΔU3): self-inactivating 3' long terminal repeat (LTR) from HIV-1
  10992..11216   +  polyA_signal   bGH poly(A) signal: bovine growth hormone polyadenylation signal
  11220..11241   +  promoter       SV40 promoter (fragment): SV40 enhancer and early promoter
  11262..11690   +  rep_origin     f1 ori (sequence partly withheld): f1 bacteriophage origin of replication; arrow indicates direction of (+) strand synthesis
  11704..12033   +  promoter       SV40 promoter: SV40 enhancer and early promoter
  12081..12128   +  promoter       EM7 promoter: synthetic bacterial promoter&nbsp
  12147..12521   +  CDS            BleoR: antibiotic-binding protein; Sh ble from Streptoalloteichus hindustanus; confers resistance to bleomycin, phleomycin, and Zeocin™
  12531..12656   +  CDS            ble (fragment): BLE_KLEPN - Experimental evidence at protein level: Swiss-Prot protein existence level 1. Binding protein with a strong affinity to the bleomycin family of antibiotics. Binds to CL990; an antimitotic-antibiotic compound. From Klebsiella pneumoniae.
  12651..12772   +  polyA_signal   SV40 poly(A) signal: SV40 polyadenylation signal
  12843..12865   -  protein_bind   lac operator (fragment): The lac repressor binds to the lac operator to inhibit transcription in E. coli. This inhibition can be relieved by adding lactose or isopropyl-β-D-thiogalactopyranoside (IPTG). lac repressor encoded by lacI
  12869..12899   -  promoter       lac promoter: promoter for the E. coli lac operon
  12914..12935   -  protein_bind   CAP binding site: CAP binding activates transcription in the presence of cAMP. E. coli catabolite activator protein
  12948..13040   -  CDS            lacI (fragment): lac repressor; lacI; The lac repressor binds to the lac operator to inhibit transcription in E. coli. This inhibition can be relieved by adding lactose or isopropyl-β-D-thiogalactopyranoside (IPTG).
  13223..13811   -  rep_origin     ori: high-copy-number ColE1/pMB1/pBR322/pUC origin of replication
  13982..14842   -  CDS            AmpR: β-lactamase; bla; confers resistance to ampicillin, carbenicillin, and related antibiotics
  14843..14947   -  promoter       AmpR promoter: bla
>Addgene plasmid #133041 | SiC-V1 | addgene full sequence | sequence record 264422 | Addgene NGS Result
GTCGACGGATCGGGAGATCTCCCGATCCCCTATGGTGCACTCTCAGTACAATCTGCTCTGATGCCGCATA
GTTAAGCCAGTATCTGCTCCCTGCTTGTGTGTTGGAGGTCGCTGAGTAGTGCGCGAGCAAAATTTAAGCT
ACAACAAGGCAAGGCTTGACCGACAATTGCATGAAGAATCTGCTTAGGGTTAGGCGTTTTGCGCTGCTTC
GCGATGTACGGGCCAGATATACGCGTTGACATTGATTATTGACTAGTTATTAATAGTAATCAATTACGGG
GTCATTAGTTCATAGCCCATATATGGAGTTCCGCGTTACATAACTTACGGTAAATGGCCCGCCTGGCTGA
CCGCCCAACGACCCCCGCCCATTGACGTCAATAATGACGTATGTTCCCATAGTAACGCCAATAGGGACTT
TCCATTGACGTCAATGGGTGGAGTATTTACGGTAAACTGCCCACTTGGCAGTACATCAAGTGTATCATAT
GCCAAGTACGCCCCCTATTGACGTCAATGACGGTAAATGGCCCGCCTGGCATTATGCCCAGTACATGACC
TTATGGGACTTTCCTACTTGGCAGTACATCTACGTATTAGTCATCGCTATTACCATGGTGATGCGGTTTT
GGCAGTACATCAATGGGCGTGGATAGCGGTTTGACTCACGGGGATTTCCAAGTCTCCACCCCATTGACGT
CAATGGGAGTTTGTTTTGGCACCAAAATCAACGGGACTTTCCAAAATGTCGTAACAACTCCGCCCCATTG
ACGCAAATGGGCGGTAGGCGTGTACGGTGGGAGGTCTATATAAGCAGCGCGTTTTGCCTGTACTGGGTCT
CTCTGGTTAGACCAGATCTGAGCCTGGGAGCTCTCTGGCTAACTAGGGAACCCACTGCTTAAGCCTCAAT
AAAGCTTGCCTTGAGTGCTTCAAGTAGTGTGTGCCCGTCTGTTGTGTGACTCTGGTAACTAGAGATCCCT
CAGACCCTTTTAGTCAGTGTGGAAAATCTCTAGCAGTGGCGCCCGAACAGGGACTTGAAAGCGAAAGGGA
AACCAGAGGAGCTCTCTCGACGCAGGACTCGGCTTGCTGAAGCGCGCACGGCAAGAGGCGAGGGGCGGCG
ACTGGTGAGTACGCCAAAAATTTTGACTAGCGGAGGCTAGAAGGAGAGAGATGGGTGCGAGAGCGTCAGT
ATTAAGCGGGGGAGAATTAGATCGCGATGGGAAAAAATTCGGTTAAGGCCAGGGGGAAAGAAAAAATATA
AATTAAAACATATAGTATGGGCAAGCAGGGAGCTAGAACGATTCGCAGTTAATCCTGGCCTGTTAGAAAC
ATCAGAAGGCTGTAGACAAATACTGGGACAGCTACAACCATCCCTTCAGACAGGATCAGAAGAACTTAGA
TCATTATATAATACAGTAGCAACCCTCTATTGTGTGCATCAAAGGATAGAGATAAAAGACACCAAGGAAG
CTTTAGACAAGATAGAGGAAGAGCAAAACAAAAGTAAGACCACCGCACAGCAAGCGGCCGCTGATCTTCA
GACCTGGAGGAGGAGATATGAGGGACAATTGGAGAAGTGAATTATATAAATATAAAGTAGTAAAAATTGA
ACCATTAGGAGTAGCACCCACCAAGGCAAAGAGAAGAGTGGTGCAGAGAGAAAAAAGAGCAGTGGGAATA
GGAGCTTTGTTCCTTGGGTTCTTGGGAGCAGCAGGAAGCACTATGGGCGCAGCGTCAATGACGCTGACGG
TACAGGCCAGACAATTATTGTCTGGTATAGTGCAGCAGCAGAACAATTTGCTGAGGGCTATTGAGGCGCA
ACAGCATCTGTTGCAACTCACAGTCTGGGGCATCAAGCAGCTCCAGGCAAGAATCCTGGCTGTGGAAAGA
TACCTAAAGGATCAACAGCTCCTGGGGATTTGGGGTTGCTCTGGAAAACTCATTTGCACCACTGCTGTGC
CTTGGAATGCTAGTTGGAGTAATAAATCTCTGGAACAGATTTGGAATCACACGACCTGGATGGAGTGGGA
CAGAGAAATTAACAATTACACAAGCTTAATACACTCCTTAATTGAAGAATCGCAAAACCAGCAAGAAAAG
AATGAACAAGAATTATTGGAATTAGATAAATGGGCAAGTTTGTGGAATTGGTTTAACATAACAAATTGGC
TGTGGTATATAAAATTATTCATAATGATAGTAGGAGGCTTGGTAGGTTTAAGAATAGTTTTTGCTGTACT
TTCTATAGTGAATAGAGTTAGGCAGGGATATTCACCATTATCGTTTCAGACCCACCTCCCAACCCCGAGG
GGACCCGACAGGCCCGAAGGAATAGAAGAAGAAGGTGGAGAGAGAGACAGAGACAGATCCATTCGATTAG
TGAACGGATCGGCACTGCGTGCGCCAATTCTGCAGACAAATGGCAGTATTCATCCACAATTTTAAAAGAA
AAGGGGGGATTGGGGGGTACAGTGCAGGGGAAAGAATAGTAGACATAATAGCAACAGACATACAAACTAA
AGAATTACAAAAACAAATTACAAAAATTCAAAATTTTCGGGTTTATTACAGGGACAGCAGAGATCCAGTT
TGGTTAATTAAGGTACCGAGGGCCTATTTCCCATGATTCCTTCATATTTGCATATACGATACAAGGCTGT
TAGAGAGATAATTAGAATTAATTTGACTGTAAACACAAAGATATTAGTACAAAATACGTGACGTAGAAAG
TAATAATTTCTTGGGTAGTTTGCAGTTTTAAAATTATGTTTTAAAATGGACTATCATATGCTTACCGTAA
CTTGAAAGTATTTCGATTTCTTGGCTTTATATATCTTGTGGAAAGGACGAAACACCGGAGACGGTTGTAA
ATGAGCACACAAAATACACATGCTAAAATATTATATTCTATGACCTTTATAAAATCAACCAAAATCTTCT
TTTTAATAACTTTAGTATCAATAATTAGAATTTTTATGTTCCTTTTTGCAAACTTTTAATAAAAATGAGC
AAAATAAAAAAACGCTAGTTTTAGTAACTCGCGTTGTTTTCTTCACCTTTAATAATAGCTACTCCACCAC
TTGTTCCTAAGCGGTCAGCTCCTGCTTCAATCATTTTTTGAGCATCTTCAAATGTTCTAACTCCACCAGC
TGCTTTAACTAAAGCATTGTCTTTAACAACTGACTTCATTAGTTTAACATCTTCAAATGTTGCACCTGAT
TTTGAAAATCCTGTTGATGTTTTAACAAATTCTAATCCAGCTTCAACAGCTATTTCACAAGCTTTCATGA
TTTCTTCTTTTGTTAATAAACAATTTTCCATAATACATTTAACAACATGTGATCCAGCTGCTTTTTTTAC
AGCTTTCATGTCTTCTAAAACTAATTCATAATTTTTGTCTTTTAATGCACCAATATTTAATACCATATCA
ATTTCTGTTGCACCATCTTTAATTGCTTCAGAAACTTCGAATGCTTTTGTAGCTGTTGTGCATGCACCTA
GAGGAAAACCTACAACATTTGTTATTCCTACATTTGTGCCTTTTAATAATTCTTTACAATAGCTTGTTCA
ATATGAATTAACACAAACTGTTGCAAAATCAAATTCAATTGCTTCATCACATAATTGTTTAATTTCAGCT
TTCGTAGCATCTTGTTTTAATAATGTGTGATCTATATATTTGTTTAGTTTCATTTTTTCTCCTATATATT
CATTTTTAATTTTAATTCTTTAATAATTTCGTCTACTTTAACTTTAGCGTTTTGAACAGATTCACCAACA
CCTATAAAATAAATTTTTAGTTTAGGTTCAGTTCCACTTGGGCGAACAGCAAATCATGACTTATCTTCTA
AATAAAATTTTAGTAAGTCTTGTCCTGGCATATTATACATTCCATCGATGTAGTCTTCAACATTAACAAC
TTTAAGTCCAGCAATTTGAGTTAAGGGTGTTGCTCTCAATGATTTCATTAATGGTTCAATTTTTAATTTC
TTTTCTTCTGGTTTAAAATTCAAGTTTAAAGTGAAAGTGTAATATGCACCCATTTCTTTAAATAAATCTT
CTAAATAGTCTACTAATGTTTTATTTTGTTTTTTATAAAATCAAGCAGCCTCTGCTATTAATATAGAAGC
TTGTATTCCATCTTTATCTCTAGCTGAGTCATCAATTACATATCCATAACTTTCTTCATAAGCAAAAACA
AAATTTAATCCGTTATCTTCTTCTTTAGCAATTTCTCTACCCATTCATTTAAATCCAGTTAAAGTTTTTA
CAATATTAACTCCATATTTTTCATGAGCGATTCTATCACCCAAATCACTTGTTACAAAACTTGAATATAG
AGCCGGATTTTTTGGAATGCTATTTAAGCGTTTTAGATTTGATAATTTTCAATCAATTAAAATTGGTCCT
GTTTGATTTCCATCTAATCTTACAAAATGACCATCATGTTTTATTGCCATTCCAAATCTGTCAGCATCTG
GGTCATTCATAATAATAATATCTGCATCATGTTTAATACCATATTCAAGCGGTATTTTTCATGCAGGATC
AAATTCTGGATTTGGATTTACAACATTTTTAAATGTTTCATCTTCAAATGCATGCTCTTCAACCTCAATA
ACGTTATATCCTGATTCACGTAATATTTTTGGGGTAAATTTAGTTCCTGTTCCATTAACTGCGCTAAAAA
TAATTTTTAAATCTTTTTTAGCTTCTTGCTCTTTTTTGTACGTCTCTGTTTTAGAGCTAGAAATAGCAAG
TTAAAATAAGGCTAGTCCGTTATCAACTTGAAAAAGTGGCACCGAGTCGGTGCTTTTTTGAATTCGCTAG
CTAGGTCTTGAAAGGAGTGGGAATTGGCTCCGGTGCCCGTCAGTGGGCAGAGCGCACATCGCCCACAGTC
CCCGAGAAGTTGGGGGGAGGGGTCGGCAATTGATCCGGTGCCTAGAGAAGGTGGCGCGGGGTAAACTGGG
AAAGTGATGTCGTGTACTGGCTCCGCCTTTTTCCCGAGGGTGGGGGAGAACCGTATATAAGTGCAGTAGT
CGCCGTGAACGTTCTTTTTCGCAACGGGTTTGCCGCCAGAACACAGGACCGGTTCTAGAGCGCTGCCACC
ATGGACAAGAAGTACAGCATCGGCCTGGACATCGGCACCAACTCTGTGGGCTGGGCCGTGATCACCGACG
AGTACAAGGTGCCCAGCAAGAAATTCAAGGTGCTGGGCAACACCGACCGGCACAGCATCAAGAAGAACCT
GATCGGAGCCCTGCTGTTCGACAGCGGCGAAACAGCCGAGGCCACCCGGCTGAAGAGAACCGCCAGAAGA
AGATACACCAGACGGAAGAACCGGATCTGCTATCTGCAAGAGATCTTCAGCAACGAGATGGCCAAGGTGG
ACGACAGCTTCTTCCACAGACTGGAAGAGTCCTTCCTGGTGGAAGAGGATAAGAAGCACGAGCGGCACCC
CATCTTCGGCAACATCGTGGACGAGGTGGCCTACCACGAGAAGTACCCCACCATCTACCACCTGAGAAAG
AAACTGGTGGACAGCACCGACAAGGCCGACCTGCGGCTGATCTATCTGGCCCTGGCCCACATGATCAAGT
TCCGGGGCCACTTCCTGATCGAGGGCGACCTGAACCCCGACAACAGCGACGTGGACAAGCTGTTCATCCA
GCTGGTGCAGACCTACAACCAGCTGTTCGAGGAAAACCCCATCAACGCCAGCGGCGTGGACGCCAAGGCC
ATCCTGTCTGCCAGACTGAGCAAGAGCAGACGGCTGGAAAATCTGATCGCCCAGCTGCCCGGCGAGAAGA
AGAATGGCCTGTTCGGAAACCTGATTGCCCTGAGCCTGGGCCTGACCCCCAACTTCAAGAGCAACTTCGA
CCTGGCCGAGGATGCCAAACTGCAGCTGAGCAAGGACACCTACGACGACGACCTGGACAACCTGCTGGCC
CAGATCGGCGACCAGTACGCCGACCTGTTTCTGGCCGCCAAGAACCTGTCCGACGCCATCCTGCTGAGCG
ACATCCTGAGAGTGAACACCGAGATCACCAAGGCCCCCCTGAGCGCCTCTATGATCAAGAGATACGACGA
GCACCACCAGGACCTGACCCTGCTGAAAGCTCTCGTGCGGCAGCAGCTGCCTGAGAAGTACAAAGAGATT
TTCTTCGACCAGAGCAAGAACGGCTACGCCGGCTACATTGACGGCGGAGCCAGCCAGGAAGAGTTCTACA
AGTTCATCAAGCCCATCCTGGAAAAGATGGACGGCACCGAGGAACTGCTCGTGAAGCTGAACAGAGAGGA
CCTGCTGCGGAAGCAGCGGACCTTCGACAACGGCAGCATCCCCCACCAGATCCACCTGGGAGAGCTGCAC
GCCATTCTGCGGCGGCAGGAAGATTTTTACCCATTCCTGAAGGACAACCGGGAAAAGATCGAGAAGATCC
TGACCTTCCGCATCCCCTACTACGTGGGCCCTCTGGCCAGGGGAAACAGCAGATTCGCCTGGATGACCAG
AAAGAGCGAGGAAACCATCACCCCCTGGAACTTCGAGGAAGTGGTGGACAAGGGCGCTTCCGCCCAGAGC
TTCATCGAGCGGATGACCAACTTCGATAAGAACCTGCCCAACGAGAAGGTGCTGCCCAAGCACAGCCTGC
TGTACGAGTACTTCACCGTGTATAACGAGCTGACCAAAGTGAAATACGTGACCGAGGGAATGAGAAAGCC
CGCCTTCCTGAGCGGCGAGCAGAAAAAGGCCATCGTGGACCTGCTGTTCAAGACCAACCGGAAAGTGACC
GTGAAGCAGCTGAAAGAGGACTACTTCAAGAAAATCGAGTGCTTCGACTCCGTGGAAATCTCCGGCGTGG
AAGATCGGTTCAACGCCTCCCTGGGCACATACCACGATCTGCTGAAAATTATCAAGGACAAGGACTTCCT
GGACAATGAGGAAAACGAGGACATTCTGGAAGATATCGTGCTGACCCTGACACTGTTTGAGGACAGAGAG
ATGATCGAGGAACGGCTGAAAACCTATGCCCACCTGTTCGACGACAAAGTGATGAAGCAGCTGAAGCGGC
GGAGATACACCGGCTGGGGCAGGCTGAGCCGGAAGCTGATCAACGGCATCCGGGACAAGCAGTCCGGCAA
GACAATCCTGGATTTCCTGAAGTCCGACGGCTTCGCCAACAGAAACTTCATGCAGCTGATCCACGACGAC
AGCCTGACCTTTAAAGAGGACATCCAGAAAGCCCAGGTGTCCGGCCAGGGCGATAGCCTGCACGAGCACA
TTGCCAATCTGGCCGGCAGCCCCGCCATTAAGAAGGGCATCCTGCAGACAGTGAAGGTGGTGGACGAGCT
CGTGAAAGTGATGGGCCGGCACAAGCCCGAGAACATCGTGATCGAAATGGCCAGAGAGAACCAGACCACC
CAGAAGGGACAGAAGAACAGCCGCGAGAGAATGAAGCGGATCGAAGAGGGCATCAAAGAGCTGGGCAGCC
AGATCCTGAAAGAACACCCCGTGGAAAACACCCAGCTGCAGAACGAGAAGCTGTACCTGTACTACCTGCA
GAATGGGCGGGATATGTACGTGGACCAGGAACTGGACATCAACCGGCTGTCCGACTACGATGTGGACCAT
ATCGTGCCTCAGAGCTTTCTGAAGGACGACTCCATCGACAACAAGGTGCTGACCAGAAGCGACAAGAACC
GGGGCAAGAGCGACAACGTGCCCTCCGAAGAGGTCGTGAAGAAGATGAAGAACTACTGGCGGCAGCTGCT
GAACGCCAAGCTGATTACCCAGAGAAAGTTCGACAATCTGACCAAGGCCGAGAGAGGCGGCCTGAGCGAA
CTGGATAAGGCCGGCTTCATCAAGAGACAGCTGGTGGAAACCCGGCAGATCACAAAGCACGTGGCACAGA
TCCTGGACTCCCGGATGAACACTAAGTACGACGAGAATGACAAGCTGATCCGGGAAGTGAAAGTGATCAC
CCTGAAGTCCAAGCTGGTGTCCGATTTCCGGAAGGATTTCCAGTTTTACAAAGTGCGCGAGATCAACAAC
TACCACCACGCCCACGACGCCTACCTGAACGCCGTCGTGGGAACCGCCCTGATCAAAAAGTACCCTAAGC
TGGAAAGCGAGTTCGTGTACGGCGACTACAAGGTGTACGACGTGCGGAAGATGATCGCCAAGAGCGAGCA
GGAAATCGGCAAGGCTACCGCCAAGTACTTCTTCTACAGCAACATCATGAACTTTTTCAAGACCGAGATT
ACCCTGGCCAACGGCGAGATCCGGAAGCGGCCTCTGATCGAGACAAACGGCGAAACCGGGGAGATCGTGT
GGGATAAGGGCCGGGATTTTGCCACCGTGCGGAAAGTGCTGAGCATGCCCCAAGTGAATATCGTGAAAAA
GACCGAGGTGCAGACAGGCGGCTTCAGCAAAGAGTCTATCCTGCCCAAGAGGAACAGCGATAAGCTGATC
GCCAGAAAGAAGGACTGGGACCCTAAGAAGTACGGCGGCTTCGACAGCCCCACCGTGGCCTATTCTGTGC
TGGTGGTGGCCAAAGTGGAAAAGGGCAAGTCCAAGAAACTGAAGAGTGTGAAAGAGCTGCTGGGGATCAC
CATCATGGAAAGAAGCAGCTTCGAGAAGAATCCCATCGACTTTCTGGAAGCCAAGGGCTACAAAGAAGTG
AAAAAGGACCTGATCATCAAGCTGCCTAAGTACTCCCTGTTCGAGCTGGAAAACGGCCGGAAGAGAATGC
TGGCCTCTGCCGGCGAACTGCAGAAGGGAAACGAACTGGCCCTGCCCTCCAAATATGTGAACTTCCTGTA
CCTGGCCAGCCACTATGAGAAGCTGAAGGGCTCCCCCGAGGATAATGAGCAGAAACAGCTGTTTGTGGAA
CAGCACAAGCACTACCTGGACGAGATCATCGAGCAGATCAGCGAGTTCTCCAAGAGAGTGATCCTGGCCG
ACGCTAATCTGGACAAAGTGCTGTCCGCCTACAACAAGCACCGGGATAAGCCCATCAGAGAGCAGGCCGA
GAATATCATCCACCTGTTTACCCTGACCAATCTGGGAGCCCCTGCCGCCTTCAAGTACTTTGACACCACC
ATCGACCGGAAGAGGTACACCAGCACCAAAGAGGTGCTGGACGCCACCCTGATCCACCAGAGCATCACCG
GCCTGTACGAGACACGGATCGACCTGTCTCAGCTGGGAGGCGACAAGCGTCCTGCTGCTACTAAGAAAGC
TGGTCAAGCTAAGAAAAAGAAAGCTAGCGGCAGCGGCGCCACCAACTTCAGCCTGCTGAAGCAGGCCGGC
GACGTGGAGGAGAACCCCGGCCCCGTTAACATGGTGAGCAAGGGCGAGGAGGTCATCAAAGAGTTCATGC
GCTTCAAGGTGCGCATGGAGGGCTCCATGAACGGCCACGAGTTCGAGATCGAGGGCGAGGGCGAGGGCCG
CCCCTACGAGGGCACCCAGACCGCCAAGCTGAAGGTGACCAAGGGCGGCCCCCTGCCCTTCGCCTGGGAC
ATCCTGTCCCCCCAGTTCATGTACGGCTCCAAGGCGTACGTGAAGCACCCCGCCGACATCCCCGATTACA
AGAAGCTGTCCTTCCCCGAGGGCTTCAAGTGGGAGCGCGTGATGAACTTCGAGGACGGCGGTCTGGTGAC
CGTGACCCAGGACTCCTCCCTGCAGGACGGCACGCTGATCTACAAGGTGAAGATGCGCGGCACCAACTTC
CCCCCCGACGGCCCCGTAATGCAGAAGAAGACCATGGGCTGGGAGGCCTCCACCGAGCGCCTGTACCCCC
GCGACGGCGTGCTGAAGGGCGAGATCCACCAGGCCCTGAAGCTGAAGGACGGCGGCCACTACCTGGTGGA
GTTCAAGACCATCTACATGGCCAAGAAGCCCGTGCAACTGCCCGGCTACTACTACGTGGACACCAAGCTG
GACATCACCTCCCACAACGAGGACTACACCATCGTGGAACAGTACGAGCGCTCCGAGGGCCGCCACCACC
TGTTCCTGTACGGCATGGACGAGCTGTACAAGTAAACTAGTACGCGTTAAGTCGACAATCAACCTCTGGA
TTACAAAATTTGTGAAAGATTGACTGGTATTCTTAACTATGTTGCTCCTTTTACGCTATGTGGATACGCT
GCTTTAATGCCTTTGTATCATGCTATTGCTTCCCGTATGGCTTTCATTTTCTCCTCCTTGTATAAATCCT
GGTTGCTGTCTCTTTATGAGGAGTTGTGGCCCGTTGTCAGGCAACGTGGCGTGGTGTGCACTGTGTTTGC
TGACGCAACCCCCACTGGTTGGGGCATTGCCACCACCTGTCAGCTCCTTTCCGGGACTTTCGCTTTCCCC
CTCCCTATTGCCACGGCGGAACTCATCGCCGCCTGCCTTGCCCGCTGCTGGACAGGGGCTCGGCTGTTGG
GCACTGACAATTCCGTGGTGTTGTCGGGGAAATCATCGTCCTTTCCTTGGCTGCTCGCCTGTGTTGCCAC
CTGGATTCTGCGCGGGACGTCCTTCTGCTACGTCCCTTCGGCCCTCAATCCAGCGGACCTTCCTTCCCGC
GGCCTGCTGCCGGCTCTGCGGCCTCTTCCGCGTCTTCGCCTTCGCCCTCAGACGAGTCGGATCTCCCTTT
GGGCCGCCTCCCCGCGTCGACTTTAAGACCAATGACTTACAAGGCAGCTGTAGATCTTAGCCACTTTTTA
AAAGAAAAGGGGGGACTGGAAGGGCTAATTCACTCCCAACGAAGACAAGATCTGCTTTTTGCTTGTACTG
GGTCTCTCTGGTTAGACCAGATCTGAGCCTGGGAGCTCTCTGGCTAACTAGGGAACCCACTGCTTAAGCC
TCAATAAAGCTTGCCTTGAGTGCTTCAAGTAGTGTGTGCCCGTCTGTTGTGTGACTCTGGTAACTAGAGA
TCCCTCAGACCCTTTTAGTCAGTGTGGAAAATCTCTAGCAGGGCCCGTTTAAACCCGCTGATCAGCCTCG
ACTGTGCCTTCTAGTTGCCAGCCATCTGTTGTTTGCCCCTCCCCCGTGCCTTCCTTGACCCTGGAAGGTG
CCACTCCCACTGTCCTTTCCTAATAAAATGAGGAAATTGCATCGCATTGTCTGAGTAGGTGTCATTCTAT
TCTGGGGGGTGGGGTGGGGCAGGACAGCAAGGGGGAGGATTGGGAAGACAATAGCAGGCATGCTGGGGAT
GCGGTGGGCTCTATGGCTTCTGAGGCGGAAAGAACCAGCTGGGGCTCTAGGGGGTATCCCC
[124 nt withheld, positions 11262-11385]
C
[91 nt withheld, positions 11387-11477]
A
[49 nt withheld, positions 11479-11527]
CCTTTGACGTTGGAGTCCACGTTCTTT
[37 nt withheld, positions 11555-11591]
ACCCTATCTCGGTCTATTCTTTTGATTTATAAGGGATTTTGCCGATTTCGGCCTATTGGTTAAAAAATGA
GCTGATTTAACAAAAATTTAACGCGAATTAATTCTGTGGAATGTGTGTCAGTTAGGGTGTGGAAAGTCCC
CAGGCTCCCCAGCAGGCAGAAGTATGCAAAGCATGCATCTCAATTAGTCAGCAACCAGGTGTGGAAAGTC
CCCAGGCTCCCCAGCAGGCAGAAGTATGCAAAGCATGCATCTCAATTAGTCAGCAACCATAGTCCCGCCC
CTAACTCCGCCCATCCCGCCCCTAACTCCGCCCAGTTCCGCCCATTCTCCGCCCCATGGCTGACTAATTT
TTTTTATTTATGCAGAGGCCGAGGCCGCCTCTGCCTCTGAGCTATTCCAGAAGTAGTGAGGAGGCTTTTT
TGGAGGCCTAGGCTTTTGCAAAAAGCTCCCGGGAGCTTGTATATCCATTTTCGGATCTGATCAGCACGTG
TTGACAATTAATCATCGGCATAGTATATCGGCATAGTATAATACGACAAGGTGAGGAACTAAACCATGGC
CAAGTTGACCAGTGCCGTTCCGGTGCTCACCGCGCGCGACGTCGCCGGAGCGGTCGAGTTCTGGACCGAC
CGGCTCGGGTTCTCCCGGGACTTCGTGGAGGACGACTTCGCCGGTGTGGTCCGGGACGACGTGACCCTGT
TCATCAGCGCGGTCCAGGACCAGGTGGTGCCGGACAACACCCTGGCCTGGGTGTGGGTGCGCGGCCTGGA
CGAGCTGTACGCCGAGTGGTCGGAGGTCGTGTCCACGAACTTCCGGGACGCCTCCGGGCCGGCCATGACC
GAGATCGGCGAGCAGCCGTGGGGGCGGGAGTTCGCCCTGCGCGACCCGGCCGGCAACTGCGTGCACTTCG
TGGCCGAGGAGCAGGACTGACACGTGCTACGAGATTTCGATTCCACCGCCGCCTTCTATGAAAGGTTGGG
CTTCGGAATCGTTTTCCGGGACGCCGGCTGGATGATCCTCCAGCGCGGGGATCTCATGCTGGAGTTCTTC
GCCCACCCCAACTTGTTTATTGCAGCTTATAATGGTTACAAATAAAGCAATAGCATCACAAATTTCACAA
ATAAAGCATTTTTTTCACTGCATTCTAGTTGTGGTTTGTCCAAACTCATCAATGTATCTTATCATGTCTG
TATACCGTCGACCTCTAGCTAGAGCTTGGCGTAATCATGGTCATAGCTGTTTCCTGTGTGAAATTGTTAT
CCGCTCACAATTCCACACAACATACGAGCCGGAAGCATAAAGTGTAAAGCCTGGGGTGCCTAATGAGTGA
GCTAACTCACATTAATTGCGTTGCGCTCACTGCCCGCTTTCCAGTCGGGAAACCTGTCGTGCCAGCTGCA
TTAATGAATCGGCCAACGCGCGGGGAGAGGCGGTTTGCGTATTGGGCGCTCTTCCGCTTCCTCGCTCACT
GACTCGCTGCGCTCGGTCGTTCGGCTGCGGCGAGCGGTATCAGCTCACTCAAAGGCGGTAATACGGTTAT
CCACAGAATCAGGGGATAACGCAGGAAAGAACATGTGAGCAAAAGGCCAGCAAAAGGCCAGGAACCGTAA
AAAGGCCGCGTTGCTGGCGTTTTTCCATAGGCTCCGCCCCCCTGACGAGCATCACAAAAATCGACGCTCA
AGTCAGAGGTGGCGAAACCCGACAGGACTATAAAGATACCAGGCGTTTCCCCCTGGAAGCTCCCTCGTGC
GCTCTCCTGTTCCGACCCTGCCGCTTACCGGATACCTGTCCGCCTTTCTCCCTTCGGGAAGCGTGGCGCT
TTCTCATAGCTCACGCTGTAGGTATCTCAGTTCGGTGTAGGTCGTTCGCTCCAAGCTGGGCTGTGTGCAC
GAACCCCCCGTTCAGCCCGACCGCTGCGCCTTATCCGGTAACTATCGTCTTGAGTCCAACCCGGTAAGAC
ACGACTTATCGCCACTGGCAGCAGCCACTGGTAACAGGATTAGCAGAGCGAGGTATGTAGGCGGTGCTAC
AGAGTTCTTGAAGTGGTGGCCTAACTACGGCTACACTAGAAGAACAGTATTTGGTATCTGCGCTCTGCTG
AAGCCAGTTACCTTCGGAAAAAGAGTTGGTAGCTCTTGATCCGGCAAACAAACCACCGCTGGTAGCGGTG
GTTTTTTTGTTTGCAAGCAGCAGATTACGCGCAGAAAAAAAGGATCTCAAGAAGATCCTTTGATCTTTTC
TACGGGGTCTGACGCTCAGTGGAACGAAAACTCACGTTAAGGGATTTTGGTCATGAGATTATCAAAAAGG
ATCTTCACCTAGATCCTTTTAAATTAAAAATGAAGTTTTAAATCAATCTAAAGTATATATGAGTAAACTT
GGTCTGACAGTTACCAATGCTTAATCAGTGAGGCACCTATCTCAGCGATCTGTCTATTTCGTTCATCCAT
AGTTGCCTGACTCCCCGTCGTGTAGATAACTACGATACGGGAGGGCTTACCATCTGGCCCCAGTGCTGCA
ATGATACCGCGAGACCCACGCTCACCGGCTCCAGATTTATCAGCAATAAACCAGCCAGCCGGAAGGGCCG
AGCGCAGAAGTGGTCCTGCAACTTTATCCGCCTCCATCCAGTCTATTAATTGTTGCCGGGAAGCTAGAGT
AAGTAGTTCGCCAGTTAATAGTTTGCGCAACGTTGTTGCCATTGCTACAGGCATCGTGGTGTCACGCTCG
TCGTTTGGTATGGCTTCATTCAGCTCCGGTTCCCAACGATCAAGGCGAGTTACATGATCCCCCATGTTGT
GCAAAAAAGCGGTTAGCTCCTTCGGTCCTCCGATCGTTGTCAGAAGTAAGTTGGCCGCAGTGTTATCACT
CATGGTTATGGCAGCACTGCATAATTCTCTTACTGTCATGCCATCCGTAAGATGCTTTTCTGTGACTGGT
GAGTACTCAACCAAGTCATTCTGAGAATAGTGTATGCGGCGACCGAGTTGCTCTTGCCCGGCGTCAATAC
GGGATAATACCGCGCCACATAGCAGAACTTTAAAAGTGCTCATCATTGGAAAACGTTCTTCGGGGCGAAA
ACTCTCAAGGATCTTACCGCTGTTGAGATCCAGTTCGATGTAACCCACTCGTGCACCCAACTGATCTTCA
GCATCTTTTACTTTCACCAGCGTTTCTGGGTGAGCAAAAACAGGAAGGCAAAATGCCGCAAAAAAGGGAA
TAAGGGCGACACGGAAATGTTGAATACTCATACTCTTCCTTTTTCAATATTATTGAAGCATTTATCAGGG
TTATTGTCTCATGAGCGGATACATATTTGAATGTATTTAGAAAAATAAACAAATAGGGGTTCCGCGCACA
TTTCCCCGAAAAGTGCCACCTGAC
